Addgene plasmid #160724: pAAV-UBC-S3-ExRaiAKAR
Purpose: Signaling reporter island (SiRI) construct for spatially multiplexed imaging. Contains GFP-based fluorescent reporter ExRai-AKAR (PKA indicator), V5 tag, and S3 protein scaffold.
Depositing lab: Edward Boyden. Depositing organization: Massachusetts Institute of Technology. Publication: Spatial Multiplexing of Fluorescent Reporters for Imaging Signaling Network Dynamics. Linghu C, Johnson SL, Valdes PA, Shemesh OA, Park WM, Park D, Piatkevich KD, Wassie AT, Liu Y, An B, Barnes SA, Celiker OT, Yao CC, Yu CJ, Wang R, Adamala KP, Bear MF, Keating AE, Boyden ES. Cell. 2020 Nov 17. pii: S0092-8674(20)31399-4. doi: 10.1016/j.cell.2020.10.035. PubMed 33232692.
Backbone
  Vector backbone: pAAV-UBC
  Backbone manufacturer: Epoch Life Science
  Backbone size w/o insert (bp): 4178
  Vector type: Mammalian Expression, AAV
Growth in bacteria
  Bacterial resistance: Ampicillin, 100 μg/mL
  Growth temperature: 37°C
  Growth strain: NEB Stable
  Copy number: High Copy
Gene/Insert
  Gene/Insert name: S3-ExRaiAKAR (alt names: S3-ExRaiAKAR-V5; SiRI-S3-ExRaiAKAR)
  Species: Synthetic
  Insert size (bp): 3114
  Mutation: N/A
  GenBank ID: MT449930
  Promoter: Human ubiquitin C (UBC) promoter
  Cloning method: Gibson Cloning
  Sequencing primers: 5′ GATCGCTGTGATCGTCACTTGG; 3′ WPRE-R
Terms and licenses: Academic/Nonprofit Terms; Industry Terms: Not Available to Industry
Depositor comments: The pAAV-UBC backbone contains WHP Post-transcriptional Response Element (WPRE) at 3'-UTR. 5' cloning site: SpeI (not destroyed), 3' cloning site: HindIII (not destroyed).
How to cite: pAAV-UBC-S3-ExRaiAKAR was a gift from Edward Boyden (Addgene plasmid # 160724 ; http://n2t.net/addgene:160724 ; RRID:Addgene_160724)
