[The description below was written by a language model from this plasmid's Addgene catalogue record and pLannotate feature annotations shown in this document.]
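Description:
pAAV-UBC-S3-ExRaiAKAR is an adeno-associated virus transfer plasmid for mammalian expression, built on the pAAV-UBC backbone. It is propagated in E. coli through a high-copy ColE1/pUC-type origin with ampicillin selection (AmpR under its own bla promoter), and it also carries an f1 phage origin. Two AAV2 inverted terminal repeats flank the expression cassette, so the region between them can be packaged into recombinant AAV particles when replication and capsid functions are supplied in trans. The plasmid can also be transfected directly. The record lists a recombination-deficient growth strain, a common choice for keeping ITRs stable.

The cassette is driven by the human ubiquitin C promoter and encodes a synthetic fusion of about 3.1 kb, a "signaling reporter island" (SiRI). The S3 protein scaffold is joined to ExRai-AKAR, a GFP-based indicator of protein kinase A activity, followed by a V5 epitope tag. Automated annotation of the open reading frame finds homology first to a bacterial bromoperoxidase-like protein and an influenza M1 fragment, which by their position presumably correspond to the S3 scaffold. Next come a GFP-derived segment and a yeast RAD53 fragment, which presumably form part of the kinase sensor, and then V5; the record itself does not assign these roles. A WPRE in the 3' UTR enhances transcript stability and expression, and an SV40 polyadenylation signal lies downstream of it, although it is annotated on the reverse strand. The short lacI, lacZα and large T antigen hits are backbone remnants.

According to the record, the construct is intended for spatially multiplexed imaging, in which fluorescent signaling reporters are used together to follow signaling network dynamics. The V5 tag provides an epitope for antibody detection of this particular reporter.
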