Features (pLannotate 1.2.2; 17 found; start..end, strand, type, name):
      1..399     +  promoter       UbC promoter: human ubiquitin C promoter
    414..1247    +  CDS            bpoA2: BPOA2_KITAU - Experimental evidence at protein level: Swiss-Prot protein existence level 1. May be a chlorinating enzyme involved in 7-chlorotetracycline biosynthesis. From Kitasatospora aureofaciens (Streptomyces aureofaciens).
   1272..1760    +  CDS            M (fragment): M1_I34A1 - Experimental evidence at protein level: Swiss-Prot protein existence level 1. Determines the virion's shape: spherical or filamentous. Clinical isolates of influenza are characterized by the presence of significant proportion of filamentous virions, whereas after multiple passage on eggs or cell culture, virions have only spherical morphology. Filamentous virions are thought to be important to infect neighboring cells, and spherical virions more suited to spread through aerosol between hosts organisms. From Influenza A virus (strain A/Puerto Rico/8/1934 H1N1).
   1977..2699    +  CDS            cEGFP: cEGFP is a basic (constitutively fluorescent) green fluorescent protein published in 2008, derived from Aequorea victoria.
   2709..3131    +  CDS            RAD53 (fragment): RAD53_YEAST - Also known as MEC2, SAD1, SPK1. Experimental evidence at protein level: Swiss-Prot protein existence level 1. Controls S-phase checkpoint as well as G1 and G2 DNA damage checkpoints. Phosphorylates proteins on serine, threonine, and tyrosine. Prevents entry into anaphase and mitotic exit after DNA damage via regulation of the Polo kinase CDC5. Seems to be involved in the phosphorylation of RPH1. From Saccharomyces cerevisiae (strain ATCC 204508 / S288c) (Baker's yeast).
   3141..3181    +  CDS            V5 tag (fragment): epitope tag from simian virus 5
   3540..4128    +  misc_feature   WPRE: woodchuck hepatitis virus posttranscriptional regulatory element
   4171..4292    -  polyA_signal   SV40 poly(A) signal: SV40 polyadenylation signal
   4315..4383    -  CDS            large T antigen (fragment): large T antigen from SV40 (simian virus 40)
   4454..4587    +  repeat_region  AAV2 ITR: inverted terminal repeat of adeno-associated virus serotype 2 inverted
   4581..4637    -  CDS            lacI (fragment): lac repressor; lacI; The lac repressor binds to the lac operator to inhibit transcription in E. coli. This inhibition can be relieved by adding lactose or isopropyl-β-D-thiogalactopyranoside (IPTG).
   4820..5408    -  rep_origin     ori: high-copy-number ColE1/pMB1/pBR322/pUC origin of replication
   5579..6439    -  CDS            AmpR: β-lactamase; bla; confers resistance to ampicillin, carbenicillin, and related antibiotics
   6440..6544    -  promoter       AmpR promoter: bla
   6597..7025    -  rep_origin     f1 ori (sequence partly withheld): f1 bacteriophage origin of replication; arrow indicates direction of (+) strand synthesis
   7030..7099    -  CDS            lacZα (fragment): LacZα fragment of β-galactosidase; lacZ fragment
   7094..7226    -  repeat_region  AAV2 ITR (fragment): inverted terminal repeat of adeno-associated virus serotype 2 inverted
>Addgene plasmid #160724 | pAAV-UBC-S3-ExRaiAKAR | addgene full sequence | sequence record 315754 | Addgene NGS Result
GGCCTCCGCGCCGGGTTTTGGCGCCTCCCGCGGGCGCCCCCCTCCTCACGGCGAGCGCTGCCACGTCAGA
CGAAGGGCGCAGCGAGCGTCCTGATCCTTCCGCCCGGACGCTCAGGACAGCGGCCCGCTGCTCATAAGAC
TCGGCCTTAGAACCCCAGTATCAGCAGAAGGACATTTTAGGACGGGACTTGGGTGACTCTAGGGCACTGG
TTTTCTTTCCAGAGAGCGGAACAGGCGAGGAAAAGTAGTCCCTTCTCGGCGATTCTGCGGAGGGATCTCC
GTGGGGCGGTGAACGCCGATGATTATATAAGGACGCGCCGGGTGTGGCACAGCTAGTTCCGTCGCAGCCG
GGATTTGGGTCGCGGTTCTTGTTTGTGGATCGCTGTGATCGTCACTTGGCGACTAGTGCCACCATGCCAT
TCATTACTGTTGGACAGGAGAATAGCACAAGCATTGATCTGTACTACGAAGATCATGGCACAGGCGTGCC
TGTTGTGCTCATCCACGGATTCCCACTCAGCGGACACTCCTGGGAAAGGCAGTCCGCTGCACTCCTGGAT
GCTGGATACAGGGTGATTACCTATGACAGGAGAGGATTCGGTCAGAGCAGCCAACCCACCACAGGCTACG
ACTACGATACCTTTGCAGCTGACCTGAACACCGTGCTCGAAACCCTCGATCTGCAGGATGCTGTCCTGGT
GGGATTCTCTATGGGAACTGGTGAAGTTGCTAGGTACGTGAGCAGCTACGGAACAGCTAGAATCGCTGCA
GTCGCTTTCCTGGCTTCTCTCGAACCTTTCCTGCTGAAGACAGACGACAATCCTGACGGTGCTGCTCCTC
AAGAGTTCTTTGATGGTATTGTTGCTGCCGTCAAGGCTGACAGGTATGCCTTCTACACAGGATTCTTCAA
CGACTTCTACAATCTGGATGAGAACCTGGGTACTCGCATTTCTGAGGAGGCTGTCAGGAACTCTTGGAAC
ACTGCAGCCTCTGGTGGTTTCTTTGCAGCAGCAGCTGCACCCACTACCTGGTACACAGACTTCAGGGCAG
ATATCCCAAGGATTGACGTCCCAGCTCTGATCCTGCATGGAACAGGTGATCGCACACTGCCCATCGAGAA
CACAGCTAGAGTCTTTCACAAAGCACTGCCTTCCGCAGAATACGTTGAGGTCGAAGGTGCACCTCACGGA
CTGCTCTGGACCCACGCTGAGGAGGTTAACACTGCACTGCTCGCATTCCTGGCTAAGGCTCTGGAAGCCC
AGAAACAGAAGCTGCTGACCGAGGTGGAGACATACGTCCTCTCTATCATTCCCTCTGGACCTCTGAAAGC
TGAGATTGCTCAGAGACTGGAAGACGTCTTTGCAGGCAAGAACACCGACCTGGAAGTTCTGATGGAATGG
CTGAAGACTAGGCCAATTCTGAGCCCTCTCACCAAAGGAATCCTCGGTTTCGTCTTTACTCTGACAGTGC
CTAGCGAAAGAGGTCTGCAACGCAGGAGATTCGTTCAGAATGCTCTGAATGGTAACGGAGATCCAAACAA
CATGGACAAAGCTGTGAAACTGTACCGCAAACTCAAACGCGAGATTACCTTCCACGGAGCTAAAGAAATC
TCTCTCAGCTATTCTGCAGGTGCACTCGCTTCTTGCATGGGACTGATCTACAATAGAATGGGTGCAGTTA
CAACAGAAGTTGCATTCGGTCTGGTGTGTGCAACCTGCGAACAGATTGCCGACAGCCAGCATCGCTCTCA
TAGACAACTCGAGTCTAGAGGAGGTTCTGGTGGAACCGGTGGAAGTGGAGGGACAGGAGGTTCAGGTGGT
ACTGGTGGCTCTGGAGGAACAGGAGGCTCCGGAGGTACAGGAGGGTCAGGAGGGACTGGAGGCTCTGGAG
GTACTGGCGGTTCAGGAGGTACCGGAGGTCTGAGAAGAGCTACACTCGTTGATGGAGGTACCGGAGGATC
TGAGCTGTCTGCAATCAATGTGTACATCAAAGCTGATAAGCAGAAGAACGGCATCAAGGCTAACTTCAAG
ATTCGCCACAACATTGAGGACGGAGGCGTCCAGCTCGCTTACCACTACCAGCAGAACACACCTATTGGCG
ACGGTCCAGTTCTCCTGCCTGACAATCACTACCTGTCTGTGCAGAGCAAACTGAGCAAAGACCCAAACGA
GAAGAGAGATCACATGGTCCTGCTGGAGTTTGTGACTGCTGCTGGCATCACTCTGGGAATGGATGAACTG
TACAAGGGTGGAACCGGAGGTAGCATGGTTAGCAAGGGTGAGGAACTCTTTACTGGCGTGGTGCCTATCC
TCGTCGAGCTGGACGGTGATGTTAACGGACACAAGTTCTCCGTCAGCGGAGAAGGTGAGGGTGACGCAAC
CTACGGCAAACTCACTCTGAAGTTCATTTGTACCACTGGAAAGCTGCCTGTGCCCTGGCCAACTCTGGTG
ACTACACTGACTTACGGAGTGCAGTGCTTCTCTCGCTATCCTGATCACATGAAGCAGCATGACTTCTTCA
AGAGCGCTATGCCAGAGGGCTACATCCAAGAGAGAACTATCTTCTTCAAGGATGACGGAAACTACAAGAC
AAGAGCAGAGGTTAAGTTTGAGGGAGACACACTGGTTAACAGGATTGAGCTGAAAGGCATCGACTTCAAA
GAAGATGGAAACATCCTGGGACACAAGCTGGAGTACAATTCTATGCACAAGTTCTCTCAGGAGCAGATCG
GAGAGAACATCGTGTGCAGAGTGATCTGCACAACTGGCCAGATCCCTATTAGGGATCTGAGCGCAGACAT
TTCCCAAGTCCTGAAGGAGAAGAGGTCCATCAAGAAAGTTTGGACATTTGGTCGCAACCCTGCTTGTGAC
TACCACCTGGGAAACATTTCCAGGCTGTCCAACAAGCACTTCCAGATTCTCCTCGGAGAAGATGGAAACC
TGCTCCTCAACGACATCTCCACAAACGGAACTTGGCTGAACGGACAGAAGGTCGAGAAGAACTCCAACCA
GCTGCTGTCTCAAGGCGACGAGATTACTGTTGGTGTTGGCGTGGAGAGCGACATCCTGTCCCTCGTTATC
TTCATCAACGATAAGTTCAAACAGTGCCTCGAACAGAACAAGGTGGATCGCGGATCCGGTGGTAAGCCTA
TCCCTAACCCTCTGCTCGGTCTCGATTCTACCGGAGGTTCTGGAGGTTCTGGTGGTACTGGTGGTTCTGG
AGGATCTGGTGGTACAGGAGGTAGCGGAGGTTCTGGTGGAACCTCTGAAGAACTGAGAGCTGTCGCAGAC
CTGCAAAGACTCAACATTGAACTGGCCAGGAAGCTGCTGGAAGCTGTGGCTAGACTGCAGGAACTCAACA
TTGATCTCGTGAGGAAGACCTCCGAACTGACCGATGAGAAGACAATCAGGGAGGAGATCAGAAAGGTGAA
GGAAGAGTCCAAGAGGATTGTGGAGGAAGCCGAAGAAGAAATCAGAAGAGCCAAGGAAGAATCCAGGTAC
ATCGCAGATGAGTCCAGAGGAAGCTAAAAGCTTATCGATAATCAACCTCTGGATTACAAAATTTGTGAAA
GATTGACTGGTATTCTTAACTATGTTGCTCCTTTTACGCTATGTGGATACGCTGCTTTAATGCCTTTGTA
TCATGCTATTGCTTCCCGTATGGCTTTCATTTTCTCCTCCTTGTATAAATCCTGGTTGCTGTCTCTTTAT
GAGGAGTTGTGGCCCGTTGTCAGGCAACGTGGCGTGGTGTGCACTGTGTTTGCTGACGCAACCCCCACTG
GTTGGGGCATTGCCACCACCTGTCAGCTCCTTTCCGGGACTTTCGCTTTCCCCCTCCCTATTGCCACGGC
GGAACTCATCGCCGCCTGCCTTGCCCGCTGCTGGACAGGGGCTCGGCTGTTGGGCACTGACAATTCCGTG
GTGTTGTCGGGGAAATCATCGTCCTTTCCTTGGCTGCTCGCCTGTGTTGCCACCTGGATTCTGCGCGGGA
CGTCCTTCTGCTACGTCCCTTCGGCCCTCAATCCAGCGGACCTTCCTTCCCGCGGCCTGCTGCCGGCTCT
GCGGCCTCTTCCGCGTCTTCGCCTTCGCCCTCAGACGAGTCGGATCTCCCTTTGGGCCGCCTCCCCGCAT
CGATACCGTCGACCCGGGCGGCCGCTTCGAGCAGACATGATAAGATACATTGATGAGTTTGGACAAACCA
CAACTAGAATGCAGTGAAAAAAATGCTTTATTTGTGAAATTTGTGATGCTATTGCTTTATTTGTAACCAT
TATAAGCTGCAATAAACAAGTTAACAACAACAATTGCATTCATTTTATGTTTCAGGTTCAGGGGGAGATG
TGGGAGGTTTTTTAAAGCAAGTAAAACCTCTACAAATGTGGTAAAATCGATAAGGATCTTCCTAGAGCAT
GGCTACGTAGATAAGTAGCATGGCGGGTTAATCATTAACTACAAGGAACCCCTAGTGATGGAGTTGGCCA
CTCCCTCTCTGCGCGCTCGCTCGCTCACTGAGGCCGGGCGACCAAAGGTCGCCCGACGCCCGGGCTTTGC
CCGGGCGGCCTCAGTGAGCGAGCGAGCGCGCAGCTGCATTAATGAATCGGCCAACGCGCGGGGAGAGGCG
GTTTGCGTATTGGGCGCTCTTCCGCTTCCTCGCTCACTGACTCGCTGCGCTCGGTCGTTCGGCTGCGGCG
AGCGGTATCAGCTCACTCAAAGGCGGTAATACGGTTATCCACAGAATCAGGGGATAACGCAGGAAAGAAC
ATGTGAGCAAAAGGCCAGCAAAAGGCCAGGAACCGTAAAAAGGCCGCGTTGCTGGCGTTTTTCCATAGGC
TCCGCCCCCCTGACGAGCATCACAAAAATCGACGCTCAAGTCAGAGGTGGCGAAACCCGACAGGACTATA
AAGATACCAGGCGTTTCCCCCTGGAAGCTCCCTCGTGCGCTCTCCTGTTCCGACCCTGCCGCTTACCGGA
TACCTGTCCGCCTTTCTCCCTTCGGGAAGCGTGGCGCTTTCTCATAGCTCACGCTGTAGGTATCTCAGTT
CGGTGTAGGTCGTTCGCTCCAAGCTGGGCTGTGTGCACGAACCCCCCGTTCAGCCCGACCGCTGCGCCTT
ATCCGGTAACTATCGTCTTGAGTCCAACCCGGTAAGACACGACTTATCGCCACTGGCAGCAGCCACTGGT
AACAGGATTAGCAGAGCGAGGTATGTAGGCGGTGCTACAGAGTTCTTGAAGTGGTGGCCTAACTACGGCT
ACACTAGAAGAACAGTATTTGGTATCTGCGCTCTGCTGAAGCCAGTTACCTTCGGAAAAAGAGTTGGTAG
CTCTTGATCCGGCAAACAAACCACCGCTGGTAGCGGTGGTTTTTTTGTTTGCAAGCAGCAGATTACGCGC
AGAAAAAAAGGATCTCAAGAAGATCCTTTGATCTTTTCTACGGGGTCTGACGCTCAGTGGAACGAAAACT
CACGTTAAGGGATTTTGGTCATGAGATTATCAAAAAGGATCTTCACCTAGATCCTTTTAAATTAAAAATG
AAGTTTTAAATCAATCTAAAGTATATATGAGTAAACTTGGTCTGACAGTTACCAATGCTTAATCAGTGAG
GCACCTATCTCAGCGATCTGTCTATTTCGTTCATCCATAGTTGCCTGACTCCCCGTCGTGTAGATAACTA
CGATACGGGAGGGCTTACCATCTGGCCCCAGTGCTGCAATGATACCGCGAGACCCACGCTCACCGGCTCC
AGATTTATCAGCAATAAACCAGCCAGCCGGAAGGGCCGAGCGCAGAAGTGGTCCTGCAACTTTATCCGCC
TCCATCCAGTCTATTAATTGTTGCCGGGAAGCTAGAGTAAGTAGTTCGCCAGTTAATAGTTTGCGCAACG
TTGTTGCCATTGCTACAGGCATCGTGGTGTCACGCTCGTCGTTTGGTATGGCTTCATTCAGCTCCGGTTC
CCAACGATCAAGGCGAGTTACATGATCCCCCATGTTGTGCAAAAAAGCGGTTAGCTCCTTCGGTCCTCCG
ATCGTTGTCAGAAGTAAGTTGGCCGCAGTGTTATCACTCATGGTTATGGCAGCACTGCATAATTCTCTTA
CTGTCATGCCATCCGTAAGATGCTTTTCTGTGACTGGTGAGTACTCAACCAAGTCATTCTGAGAATAGTG
TATGCGGCGACCGAGTTGCTCTTGCCCGGCGTCAATACGGGATAATACCGCGCCACATAGCAGAACTTTA
AAAGTGCTCATCATTGGAAAACGTTCTTCGGGGCGAAAACTCTCAAGGATCTTACCGCTGTTGAGATCCA
GTTCGATGTAACCCACTCGTGCACCCAACTGATCTTCAGCATCTTTTACTTTCACCAGCGTTTCTGGGTG
AGCAAAAACAGGAAGGCAAAATGCCGCAAAAAAGGGAATAAGGGCGACACGGAAATGTTGAATACTCATA
CTCTTCCTTTTTCAATATTATTGAAGCATTTATCAGGGTTATTGTCTCATGAGCGGATACATATTTGAAT
GTATTTAGAAAAATAAACAAATAGGGGTTCCGCGCACATTTCCCCGAAAAGTGCCACCTAAATTGTAAGC
GTTAATATTTTGTTAAAATTCGCGTTAAATTTTTGTTAAATCAGCTCATTTTTTAACCAATAGGCCGAAA
TCGGCAAAATCCCTTATAAATCAAAAGAATAGACCGAGATAGGGT
[37 nt withheld, positions 6696-6732]
AAAGAACGTGGACTCCAACGTCAAAGG
[49 nt withheld, positions 6760-6808]
T
[91 nt withheld, positions 6810-6900]
G
[124 nt withheld, positions 6902-7025]
CCCATTCGCCATTCAGGCTGCGCAACTGTTGGGAAGGGCGATCGGTGCGGGCCTCTTCGCTATTACGCCA
GCTGCGCGCTCGCTCGCTCACTGAGGCCGCCCGGGCAAAGCCCGGGCGTCGGGCGACCTTTGGTCGCCCG
GCCTCAGTGAGCGAGCGAGCGCGCAGAGAGGGAGTGGCCAACTCCATCACTAGGGGTTCCTTGTAGTTAA
TGATTAACCCGCCATGCTACTTATCTACGTAGCCATGCTCTAGGAAGATCGTAGGTTAATTAA
