>Addgene plasmid #160724 | pAAV-UBC-S3-ExRaiAKAR | depositor partial sequence | sequence record 311258 | S3-ExRaiAKAR
ATGCCATTCATTACTGTTGGACAGGAGAATAGCACAAGCATTGATCTGTACTACGAAGATCATGGCACAG
GCGTGCCTGTTGTGCTCATCCACGGATTCCCACTCAGCGGACACTCCTGGGAAAGGCAGTCCGCTGCACT
CCTGGATGCTGGATACAGGGTGATTACCTATGACAGGAGAGGATTCGGTCAGAGCAGCCAACCCACCACA
GGCTACGACTACGATACCTTTGCAGCTGACCTGAACACCGTGCTCGAAACCCTCGATCTGCAGGATGCTG
TCCTGGTGGGATTCTCTATGGGAACTGGTGAAGTTGCTAGGTACGTGAGCAGCTACGGAACAGCTAGAAT
CGCTGCAGTCGCTTTCCTGGCTTCTCTCGAACCTTTCCTGCTGAAGACAGACGACAATCCTGACGGTGCT
GCTCCTCAAGAGTTCTTTGATGGTATTGTTGCTGCCGTCAAGGCTGACAGGTATGCCTTCTACACAGGAT
TCTTCAACGACTTCTACAATCTGGATGAGAACCTGGGTACTCGCATTTCTGAGGAGGCTGTCAGGAACTC
TTGGAACACTGCAGCCTCTGGTGGTTTCTTTGCAGCAGCAGCTGCACCCACTACCTGGTACACAGACTTC
AGGGCAGATATCCCAAGGATTGACGTCCCAGCTCTGATCCTGCATGGAACAGGTGATCGCACACTGCCCA
TCGAGAACACAGCTAGAGTCTTTCACAAAGCACTGCCTTCCGCAGAATACGTTGAGGTCGAAGGTGCACC
TCACGGACTGCTCTGGACCCACGCTGAGGAGGTTAACACTGCACTGCTCGCATTCCTGGCTAAGGCTCTG
GAAGCCCAGAAACAGAAGCTGCTGACCGAGGTGGAGACATACGTCCTCTCTATCATTCCCTCTGGACCTC
TGAAAGCTGAGATTGCTCAGAGACTGGAAGACGTCTTTGCAGGCAAGAACACCGACCTGGAAGTTCTGAT
GGAATGGCTGAAGACTAGGCCAATTCTGAGCCCTCTCACCAAAGGAATCCTCGGTTTCGTCTTTACTCTG
ACAGTGCCTAGCGAAAGAGGTCTGCAACGCAGGAGATTCGTTCAGAATGCTCTGAATGGTAACGGAGATC
CAAACAACATGGACAAAGCTGTGAAACTGTACCGCAAACTCAAACGCGAGATTACCTTCCACGGAGCTAA
AGAAATCTCTCTCAGCTATTCTGCAGGTGCACTCGCTTCTTGCATGGGACTGATCTACAATAGAATGGGT
GCAGTTACAACAGAAGTTGCATTCGGTCTGGTGTGTGCAACCTGCGAACAGATTGCCGACAGCCAGCATC
GCTCTCATAGACAACTCGAGTCTAGAGGAGGTTCTGGTGGAACCGGTGGAAGTGGAGGGACAGGAGGTTC
AGGTGGTACTGGTGGCTCTGGAGGAACAGGAGGCTCCGGAGGTACAGGAGGGTCAGGAGGGACTGGAGGC
TCTGGAGGTACTGGCGGTTCAGGAGGTACCGGAGGTCTGAGAAGAGCTACACTCGTTGATGGAGGTACCG
GAGGATCTGAGCTGTCTGCAATCAATGTGTACATCAAAGCTGATAAGCAGAAGAACGGCATCAAGGCTAA
CTTCAAGATTCGCCACAACATTGAGGACGGAGGCGTCCAGCTCGCTTACCACTACCAGCAGAACACACCT
ATTGGCGACGGTCCAGTTCTCCTGCCTGACAATCACTACCTGTCTGTGCAGAGCAAACTGAGCAAAGACC
CAAACGAGAAGAGAGATCACATGGTCCTGCTGGAGTTTGTGACTGCTGCTGGCATCACTCTGGGAATGGA
TGAACTGTACAAGGGTGGAACCGGAGGTAGCATGGTTAGCAAGGGTGAGGAACTCTTTACTGGCGTGGTG
CCTATCCTCGTCGAGCTGGACGGTGATGTTAACGGACACAAGTTCTCCGTCAGCGGAGAAGGTGAGGGTG
ACGCAACCTACGGCAAACTCACTCTGAAGTTCATTTGTACCACTGGAAAGCTGCCTGTGCCCTGGCCAAC
TCTGGTGACTACACTGACTTACGGAGTGCAGTGCTTCTCTCGCTATCCTGATCACATGAAGCAGCATGAC
TTCTTCAAGAGCGCTATGCCAGAGGGCTACATCCAAGAGAGAACTATCTTCTTCAAGGATGACGGAAACT
ACAAGACAAGAGCAGAGGTTAAGTTTGAGGGAGACACACTGGTTAACAGGATTGAGCTGAAAGGCATCGA
CTTCAAAGAAGATGGAAACATCCTGGGACACAAGCTGGAGTACAATTCTATGCACAAGTTCTCTCAGGAG
CAGATCGGAGAGAACATCGTGTGCAGAGTGATCTGCACAACTGGCCAGATCCCTATTAGGGATCTGAGCG
CAGACATTTCCCAAGTCCTGAAGGAGAAGAGGTCCATCAAGAAAGTTTGGACATTTGGTCGCAACCCTGC
TTGTGACTACCACCTGGGAAACATTTCCAGGCTGTCCAACAAGCACTTCCAGATTCTCCTCGGAGAAGAT
GGAAACCTGCTCCTCAACGACATCTCCACAAACGGAACTTGGCTGAACGGACAGAAGGTCGAGAAGAACT
CCAACCAGCTGCTGTCTCAAGGCGACGAGATTACTGTTGGTGTTGGCGTGGAGAGCGACATCCTGTCCCT
CGTTATCTTCATCAACGATAAGTTCAAACAGTGCCTCGAACAGAACAAGGTGGATCGCGGATCCGGTGGT
AAGCCTATCCCTAACCCTCTGCTCGGTCTCGATTCTACCGGAGGTTCTGGAGGTTCTGGTGGTACTGGTG
GTTCTGGAGGATCTGGTGGTACAGGAGGTAGCGGAGGTTCTGGTGGAACCTCTGAAGAACTGAGAGCTGT
CGCAGACCTGCAAAGACTCAACATTGAACTGGCCAGGAAGCTGCTGGAAGCTGTGGCTAGACTGCAGGAA
CTCAACATTGATCTCGTGAGGAAGACCTCCGAACTGACCGATGAGAAGACAATCAGGGAGGAGATCAGAA
AGGTGAAGGAAGAGTCCAAGAGGATTGTGGAGGAAGCCGAAGAAGAAATCAGAAGAGCCAAGGAAGAATC
CAGGTACATCGCAGATGAGTCCAGAGGAAGCTAA
